Addgene plasmid #215110: pTRIPZ-p21-HA
Purpose: Expresses p21-HA in mammalian cells from an inducible lentiviral vector.
Depositing lab: Michele Pagano. Depositing organization: NYU Grossman School of Medicine. Publication: CDK-independent role of D-type cyclins in regulating DNA mismatch repair. Rona G, Miwatani-Minter B, Zhang Q, Goldberg HV, Kerzhnerman MA, Howard JB, Simoneschi D, Lane E, Hobbs JW, Sassani E, Wang AA, Keegan S, Laverty DJ, Piett CG, Pongor LS, Xu ML, Andrade J, Thomas A, Sicinski P, Askenazi M, Ueberheide B, Fenyo D, Nagel ZD, Pagano M. Mol Cell. 2024 Feb 29:S1097-2765(24)00129-1. doi: 10.1016/j.molcel.2024.02.010. PubMed 38458201.
Backbone
  Vector backbone: pTRIPZ
  Vector type: Mammalian Expression, Lentiviral
  Selectable markers: Puromycin
Growth in bacteria
  Bacterial resistance: Ampicillin, 100 μg/mL
  Growth temperature: 37°C
  Growth strain: NEB Stable
  Copy number: High Copy
Gene/Insert
  Gene/Insert name: CDKN1A (alt names: CIP1; p21; WAF1)
  Species: H. sapiens (human)
  Entrez Gene: CDKN1A (a.k.a. CAP20, CDKN1, CIP1, MDA-6, P21, SDI1, WAF1, p21CIP1)
  Promoter: CMV (Tet-inducible)
  Tag / fusion protein: HA (C terminal on insert)
  Cloning method: Unknown
  Sequencing primers: 5′ CMV min FWR; 3′ T7
Terms and licenses: Academic/Nonprofit Terms; Industry Terms: Not Available to Industry
How to cite: pTRIPZ-p21-HA was a gift from Michele Pagano (Addgene plasmid # 215110 ; http://n2t.net/addgene:215110 ; RRID:Addgene_215110)
