[The description below was written by a language model from this plasmid's Addgene catalogue record and pLannotate feature annotations shown in this document.]
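Description:
pTRIPZ-p21-HA is a doxycycline-inducible, HIV-1-based lentiviral expression plasmid built on the pTRIPZ backbone, designed to express human p21 (CDKN1A, also called CIP1/WAF1) carrying a C-terminal HA tag in mammalian cells. In bacteria it is maintained through a high-copy ColE1/pUC-type origin with ampicillin resistance. An f1 origin and an EM7-driven bleomycin/Zeocin resistance gene are also annotated. The viral portion contains a truncated 5' LTR, the Ψ packaging signal with a gag fragment, the RRE, cPPT/CTS, WPRE and a self-inactivating ΔU3 3' LTR. The transfer genome can therefore be packaged when helper functions are supplied in trans, and after integration it lacks LTR promoter activity.

The payload is an all-in-one Tet-On arrangement. A tight TRE promoter (tet operator repeats fused to a minimal CMV promoter) drives the CDKN1A coding sequence. The HA tag listed in the catalogue entry is not separately annotated in the feature table. Residual miR-30a flanking sequences downstream of the insert are remnants of the shRNAmir cassette that pTRIPZ normally carries. A constitutive human UbC promoter then expresses rtTA3, flanked by loxP511 sites, followed by an EMCV IRES and the puromycin resistance gene. Transduced cells can thus be selected with puromycin and produce the transactivator needed to switch on p21-HA when doxycycline is added. Outside the LTRs, the table also shows an SV40 promoter with a hygromycin resistance fragment and lac-derived elements, which appear to be backbone remnants. According to the record, the plasmid serves for inducible p21-HA expression in mammalian cells, and the associated publication concerns D-type cyclins and DNA mismatch repair.
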