Features (pLannotate 1.2.2; 38 found; start..end, strand, type, name):
    377..634     +  LTR            5' LTR (truncated): truncated 5' long terminal repeat (LTR) from HIV-1
    681..806     +  misc_feature   HIV-1 Ψ: packaging signal of human immunodeficiency virus type 1
    790..1128    +  CDS            HIV-1 gag (fragment): gag protein from human immunodeficiency virus 1; gag
   1303..1536    +  misc_feature   RRE: The Rev response element (RRE) of HIV-1 allows for Rev-dependent mRNA export from the nucleus to the cytoplasm.
   1913..2013    +  CDS            Rev (fragment): human immunodeficiency virus 1 (HIV-1) Rev protein; rev; enhances nuclear export of unspliced and incompletely spliced viral mRNAs
   2063..2180    +  misc_feature   cPPT/CTS: central polypurine tract and central termination sequence of HIV-1
   2245..2619    -  CDS            BleoR: antibiotic-binding protein; Sh ble from Streptoalloteichus hindustanus; confers resistance to bleomycin, phleomycin, and Zeocin™
   2639..2686    -  promoter       EM7 promoter: synthetic bacterial promoter&nbsp
   2713..2991    +  promoter       tight TRE promoter (fragment): Tet-responsive promoter PTight, consisting of seven tet operator sequences followed by the minimal CMV promoter
   3005..3496    +  CDS            CDKN1A: CDN1A_HUMAN - Also known as CAP20, CDKN1, CIP1, MDA6, PIC1, SDI1, WAF1. Experimental evidence at protein level: Swiss-Prot protein existence level 1. May be involved in p53/TP53 mediated inhibition of cellular proliferation in response to DNA damage. Binds to and inhibits cyclin- dependent kinase activity, preventing phosphorylation of critical cyclin-dependent kinase substrates and blocking cell cycle progression. Functions in the nuclear localization and assembly of cyclin D-CDK4 complex and promotes its kinase activity towards RB1. At higher stoichiometric ratios, inhibits the kinase activi
   3531..3556    +  ncRNA          5' miR-30a (fragment): sequence upstream of the 71-nt precursor of the human miR-30a microRNA (Zeng et al., 2002) miRNA
   3640..3752    +  ncRNA          3' miR-30a: sequence downstream of the 71-nt precursor of the human miR-30a microRNA (Zeng et al., 2002) miRNA
   3847..3865    -  promoter       T7 promoter: promoter for bacteriophage T7 RNA polymerase
   3878..5089    +  promoter       UbC promoter: human ubiquitin C promoter
   5102..5135    +  protein_bind   loxP511: Cre-mediated recombination occurs in the 8-bp core sequence (GTATACAT). loxP511 sites are compatible with each other, but incompatible with wild-type loxP sites. Cre recombinase
   5142..5849    +  CDS            rtTA3: reverse tetracycline transactivator 3 activates expression from Tet-responsive promoters in the presence of doxycycline
   5850..5883    +  protein_bind   loxP511: Cre-mediated recombination occurs in the 8-bp core sequence (GTATACAT). loxP511 sites are compatible with each other, but incompatible with wild-type loxP sites. Cre recombinase
   5906..6478    +  misc_feature   IRES: internal ribosome entry site (IRES) of the encephalomyocarditis virus (EMCV)
   6487..7083    +  CDS            PuroR: puromycin N-acetyltransferase; pac from Streptomyces alboniger; confers resistance to puromycin
   7099..7687    +  misc_feature   WPRE: woodchuck hepatitis virus posttranscriptional regulatory element
   7704..7892    +  CDS            nef (fragment): NEF_HV1Z2 - Experimental evidence at protein level: Swiss-Prot protein existence level 1. Extracellular Nef protein targets CD4(+) T-lymphocytes for apoptosis by interacting with CXCR4 surface receptors. From Human immunodeficiency virus type 1 group M subtype D (isolate Z2/CDC-Z34) (HIV-1).
   7894..8127    +  LTR            3' LTR (ΔU3): self-inactivating 3' long terminal repeat (LTR) from HIV-1
   8234..8458    +  polyA_signal   bGH poly(A) signal: bovine growth hormone polyadenylation signal
   8462..8483    +  promoter       SV40 promoter (fragment): SV40 enhancer and early promoter
   8504..8932    +  rep_origin     f1 ori (sequence partly withheld): f1 bacteriophage origin of replication; arrow indicates direction of (+) strand synthesis
   8946..9275    +  promoter       SV40 promoter: SV40 enhancer and early promoter
   9324..10353   +  CDS            HygR (fragment): aminoglycoside phosphotransferase from E. coli; aph(4)-Ia; confers resistance to hygromycin
  10363..10488   +  CDS            ble (fragment): BLE_KLEPN - Experimental evidence at protein level: Swiss-Prot protein existence level 1. Binding protein with a strong affinity to the bleomycin family of antibiotics. Binds to CL990; an antimitotic-antibiotic compound. From Klebsiella pneumoniae.
  10483..10604   +  polyA_signal   SV40 poly(A) signal: SV40 polyadenylation signal
  10675..10697   -  protein_bind   lac operator (fragment): The lac repressor binds to the lac operator to inhibit transcription in E. coli. This inhibition can be relieved by adding lactose or isopropyl-β-D-thiogalactopyranoside (IPTG). lac repressor encoded by lacI
  10701..10731   -  promoter       lac promoter: promoter for the E. coli lac operon
  10746..10767   -  protein_bind   CAP binding site: CAP binding activates transcription in the presence of cAMP. E. coli catabolite activator protein
  10780..10872   -  CDS            lacI (fragment): lac repressor; lacI; The lac repressor binds to the lac operator to inhibit transcription in E. coli. This inhibition can be relieved by adding lactose or isopropyl-β-D-thiogalactopyranoside (IPTG).
  11055..11643   -  rep_origin     ori: high-copy-number ColE1/pMB1/pBR322/pUC origin of replication
  11814..12674   -  CDS            AmpR: β-lactamase; bla; confers resistance to ampicillin, carbenicillin, and related antibiotics
  12675..12779   -  promoter       AmpR promoter: bla
  12827..12961   +  polyA_signal   SV40 poly(A) signal: SV40 polyadenylation signal
  13128..329     +  CDS            nef (fragment) (across the origin): NEF_HV1BR - Experimental evidence at protein level: Swiss-Prot protein existence level 1. Extracellular Nef protein targets CD4(+) T-lymphocytes for apoptosis by interacting with CXCR4 surface receptors (PubMed:14990729). From Human immunodeficiency virus type 1 group M subtype B (isolate BRU/LAI) (HIV-1).
>Addgene plasmid #215110 | pTRIPZ-p21-HA | addgene full sequence | sequence record 426785 | Addgene NGS Result
TGGAAGGGCTAATTCACTCCCAAAGAAGACAAGATATCCTTGATCTGTGGATCTACCACACACAAGGCTA
CTTCCCTGATTAGCAGAACTACACACCAGGGCCAGGGGTCAGATATCCACTGACCTTTGGATGGTGCTAC
AAGCTAGTACCAGTTGAGCCAGATAAGGTAGAAGAGGCCAATAAAGGAGAGAACACCAGCTTGTTACACC
CTGTGAGCCTGCATGGGATGGATGACCCGGAGAGAGAAGTGTTAGAGTGGAGGTTTGACAGCCGCCTAGC
ATTTCATCACGTGGCCCGAGAGCTGCATCCGGAGTACTTCAAGAACTGCTGATATCGAGCTTGCTACAAG
GGACTTTCCGCTGGGGACTTTCCAGGGAGGCGTGGCCTGGGCGGGACTGGGGAGTGGCGAGCCCTCAGAT
CCTGCATATAAGCAGCTGCTTTTTGCCTGTACTGGGTCTCTCTGGTTAGACCAGATCTGAGCCTGGGAGC
TCTCTGGCTAACTAGGGAACCCACTGCTTAAGCCTCAATAAAGCTTGCCTTGAGTGCTTCAAGTAGTGTG
TGCCCGTCTGTTGTGTGACTCTGGTAACTAGAGATCCCTCAGACCCTTTTAGTCAGTGTGGAAAATCTCT
AGCAGTGGCGCCCGAACAGGGACTTGAAAGCGAAAGGGAAACCAGAGGAGCTCTCTCGACGCAGGACTCG
GCTTGCTGAAGCGCGCACGGCAAGAGGCGAGGGGCGGCGACTGGTGAGTACGCCAAAAATTTTGACTAGC
GGAGGCTAGAAGGAGAGAGATGGGTGCGAGAGCGTCAGTATTAAGCGGGGGAGAATTAGATCGCGATGGG
AAAAAATTCGGTTAAGGCCAGGGGGAAAGAAAAAATATAAATTAAAACATATAGTATGGGCAAGCAGGGA
GCTAGAACGATTCGCAGTTAATCCTGGCCTGTTAGAAACATCAGAAGGCTGTAGACAAATACTGGGACAG
CTACAACCATCCCTTCAGACAGGATCAGAAGAACTTAGATCATTATATAATACAGTAGCAACCCTCTATT
GTGTGCATCAAAGGATAGAGATAAAAGACACCAAGGAAGCTTTAGACAAGATAGAGGAAGAGCAAAACAA
AAGTAAGACCACCGCACAGCAAGCGGCCGGCCGCTGATCTTCAGACCTGGAGGAGGAGATATGAGGGACA
ATTGGAGAAGTGAATTATATAAATATAAAGTAGTAAAAATTGAACCATTAGGAGTAGCACCCACCAAGGC
AAAGAGAAGAGTGGTGCAGAGAGAAAAAAGAGCAGTGGGAATAGGAGCTTTGTTCCTTGGGTTCTTGGGA
GCAGCAGGAAGCACTATGGGCGCAGCGTCAATGACGCTGACGGTACAGGCCAGACAATTATTGTCTGGTA
TAGTGCAGCAGCAGAACAATTTGCTGAGGGCTATTGAGGCGCAACAGCATCTGTTGCAACTCACAGTCTG
GGGCATCAAGCAGCTCCAGGCAAGAATCCTGGCTGTGGAAAGATACCTAAAGGATCAACAGCTCCTGGGG
ATTTGGGGTTGCTCTGGAAAACTCATTTGCACCACTGCTGTGCCTTGGAATGCTAGTTGGAGTAATAAAT
CTCTGGAACAGATTTGGAATCACACGACCTGGATGGAGTGGGACAGAGAAATTAACAATTACACAAGCTT
AATACACTCCTTAATTGAAGAATCGCAAAACCAGCAAGAAAAGAATGAACAAGAATTATTGGAATTAGAT
AAATGGGCAAGTTTGTGGAATTGGTTTAACATAACAAATTGGCTGTGGTATATAAAATTATTCATAATGA
TAGTAGGAGGCTTGGTAGGTTTAAGAATAGTTTTTGCTGTACTTTCTATAGTGAATAGAGTTAGGCAGGG
ATATTCACCATTATCGTTTCAGACCCACCTCCCAACCCCGAGGGGACCCGACAGGCCCGAAGGAATAGAA
GAAGAAGGTGGAGAGAGAGACAGAGACAGATCCATTCGATTAGTGAACGGATCGGCACTGCGTGCGCCAA
TTCTGCAGACAAATGGCAGTATTCATCCACAATTTTAAAAGAAAAGGGGGGATTGGGGGGTACAGTGCAG
GGGAAAGAATAGTAGACATAATAGCAACAGACATACAAACTAAAGAATTACAAAAACAAATTACAAAAAT
TCAAAATTTTCGGGTTTATTACAGGGACAGCAGAGATCCAGTTTGGTTAGTACCGGGCCCGCTCTAGTCC
GGAATCAGTCCTGCTCCTCGGCCACGAAGTGCACGCAGTTGCCGGCCGGGTCGCGCAGGGCGAACTCCCG
CCCCCACGGCTGCTCGCCGATCTCGGTCATGGCCGGCCCGGAGGCGTCCCGGAAGTTCGTGGACACGACC
TCCGACCACTCGGCGTACAGCTCGTCCAGGCCGCGCACCCACACCCAGGCCAGGGTGTTGTCCGGCACCA
CCTGGTCCTGGACCGCGCTGATGAACAGGGTCACGTCGTCCCGGACCACACCGGCGAAGTCGTCCTCCAC
GAAGTCCCGGGAGAACCCGAGCCGGTCGGTCCAGAACTCGACCGCTCCGGCGACGTCGCGCGCGGTGAGC
ACCGGAACGGCACTGGTCAACTTGGCCATGGTGGCCCTCCTATAGTGAGTCGTATTATACTATGCCGATA
TACTATGCCGATGATTAATTGTCAACACGTGCTGCAGGTCCGAGGTTCTAGACGAGTTTACTCCCTATCA
GTGATAGAGAACGATGTCGAGTTTACTCCCTATCAGTGATAGAGAACGTATGTCGAGTTTACTCCCTATC
AGTGATAGAGAACGTATGTCGAGTTTACTCCCTATCAGTGATAGAGAACGTATGTCGAGTTTATCCCTAT
CAGTGATAGAGAACGTATGTCGAGTTTACTCCCTATCAGTGATAGAGAACGTATGTCGAGGTAGGCGTGT
ACGGTGGGAGGCCTATATAAGCAGAGCTCGTTTAGTGAACCGTCAGATCGCACCGGTCGCCACCATGTCA
GAACCGGCTGGGGATGTCCGTCAGAACCCATGCGGCAGCAAGGCCTGCCGCCGCCTCTTCGGCCCAGTGG
ACAGCGAGCAGCTGAGCCGCGACTGTGATGCGCTAATGGCGGGCTGCATCCAGGAGGCCCGTGAGCGATG
GAACTTCGACTTTGTCACCGAGACACCACTGGAGGGTGACTTCGCCTGGGAGCGTGTGCGGGGCCTTGGC
CTGCCCAAGCTCTACCTTCCCACGGGGCCCCGGCGAGGCCGGGATGAGTTGGGAGGAGGCAGGCGGCCTG
GCACCTCACCTGCTCTGCTGCAGGGGACAGCAGAGGAAGACCATGTGGACCTGTCACTGTCTTGTACCCT
TGTGCCTCGCTCAGGGGAGCAGGCTGAAGGGTCCCCAGGTGGACCTGGAGACTCTCAGGGTCGAAAACGG
CGGCAGACCAGCATGACAGATTTCTACCACTCCAAACGCCGGCTGATCTTCTCCAAGAGGAAGCCCTACC
CATACGACGTCCCAGACTACGCTTAACTCGAGAAGGTATATTGCTGTTGACAGTGAGCGATCTCGCTTGG
GCGAGAGTAAGTAGTGAAGCCACAGATGTACTTACTCTCGCCCAAGCGAGAGTGCCTACTGCCTCGGAAT
TCAAGGGGCTACTTTAGGAGCAATTATCTTGTTTACTAAAACTGAATACCTTGCTATCTCTTTGATACAT
TTTTACAAAGCTGAATTAAAATGGTATAAATTAAATCACTTTTTTCAATTGGAAGACTAATGCGGCCGGC
CATTACTCCGTCTCGTGTCTTGTTGCATATGTCTGCTGGTTTGTTTGATGTTGTTTGCGGGCGGGCCCTA
TAGTGAGTCGTATTACCTAGGACGCGTGGCCTCCGCGCCGGGTTTTGGCGCCTCCCGCGGGCGCCCCCCT
CCTCACGGCGAGCGCTGCCACGTCAGACGAAGGGCGCAGCGAGCGTCCTGATCCTTCCGCCCGGACGCTC
AGGACAGCGGCCCGCTGCTCATAAGACTCGGCCTTAGAACCCCAGTATCAGCAGAAGGACATTTTAGGAC
GGGACTTGGGTGACTCTAGGGCACTGGTTTTCTTTCCAGAGAGCGGAACAGGCGAGGAAAAGTAGTCCCT
TCTCGGCGATTCTGCGGAGGGATCTCCGTGGGGCGGTGAACGCCGATGATTATATAAGGACGCGCCGGGT
GTGGCACAGCTAGTTCCGTCGCAGCCGGGATTTGGGTCGCGGTTCTTGTTTGTGGATCGCTGTGATCGTC
ACTTGGTGAGTAGCGGGCTGCTGGGCTGGCCGGGGCTTTCGTGGCCGCCGGGCCGCTCGGTGGGACGGAA
GCGTGTGGAGAGACCGCCAAGGGCTGTAGTCTGGGTCCGCGAGCAAGGTTGCCCTGAACTGGGGGTTGGG
GGGAGCGCAGCAAAATGGCGGCTGTTCCCGAGTCTTGAATGGAAGACGCTTGTGAGGCGGGCTGTGAGGT
CGTTGAAACAAGGTGGGGGGCATGGTGGGCGGCAAGAACCCAAGGTCTTGAGGCCTTCGCTAATGCGGGA
AAGCTCTTATTCGGGTGAGATGGGCTGGGGCACCATCTGGGGACCCTGACGTGAAGTTTGTCACTGACTG
GAGAACTCGGTTTGTCGTCTGTTGCGGGGGCGGCAGTTATGGCGGTGCCGTTGGGCAGTGCACCCGTACC
TTTGGGAGCGCGCGCCCTCGTCGTGTCGTGACGTCACCCGTTCTGTTGGCTTATAATGCAGGGTGGGGCC
ACCTGCCGGTAGGTGTGCGGTAGGCTTTTCTCCGTCGCAGGACGCAGGGTTCGGGCCTAGGGTAGGCTCT
CCTGAATCGACAGGCGCCGGACCTCTGGTGAGGGGAGGGATAAGTGAGGCGTCAGTTTCTTTGGTCGGTT
TTATGTACCTATCTTCTTAAGTAGCTGAAGCTCCGGTTTTGAACTATGCGCTCGGGGTTGGCGAGTGTGT
TTTGTGAAGTTTTTTAGGCACCTTTTGAAATGTAATCATTTGGGTCAATATGTAATTTTCAGTGTTAGAC
TAGTAAATTGTCCGCTAAATTCTGGCCGTTTTTGGCTTTTTTGTTAGACGCTAGCGGATCCATAACTTCG
TATAGTATACATTATACGAAGTTATGCCACCATGTCTAGGCTGGACAAGAGCAAAGTCATAAACGGAGCT
CTGGAATTACTCAATGGTGTCGGTATCGAAGGCCTGACGACAAGGAAACTCGCTCAAAAGCTGGGAGTTG
AGCAGCCTACCCTGTACTGGCACGTGAAGAACAAGCGGGCCCTGCTCGATGCCCTGCCAATCGAGATGCT
GGACAGGCATCATACCCACTTCTGCCCCCTGGAAGGCGAGTCATGGCAAGACTTTCTGCGGAACAACGCC
AAGTCATACCGCTGTGCTCTCCTCTCACATCGCGACGGGGCTAAAGTGCATCTCGGCACCCGCCCAACAG
AGAAACAGTACGAAACCCTGGAAAATCAGCTCGCGTTCCTGTGTCAGCAAGGCTTCTCCCTGGAGAACGC
ACTGTACGCTCTGTCCGCCGTGGGCCACTTTACACTGGGCTGCGTATTGGAGGAACAGGAGCATCAAGTA
GCAAAAGAGGAAAGAGAGACACCTACCACCGATTCTATGCCCCCACTTCTGAGACAAGCAATTGAGCTGT
TCGACCGGCAGGGAGCCGAACCTGCCTTCCTTTTCGGCCTGGAACTAATCATATGTGGCCTGGAGAAACA
GCTAAAGTGCGAAAGCGGCGGGCCGACCGACGCCCTTGACGATTTTGACTTAGACATGCTCCCAGCCGAT
GCCCTTGACGATTTTGACCTTGACATGCTCCCCGGGTAAATAACTTCGTATAGTATACATTATACGAAGT
TATGGATCCGCGGCCGCAAATTCCGCCCCTCTCCCTCCCCCCCCCCTAACGTTACTGGCCGAAGCCGCTT
GGAATAAGGCCGGTGTGCGTTTGTCTATATGTTATTTTCCACCATATTGCCGTCTTTTGGCAATGTGAGG
GCCCGGAAACCTGGCCCTGTCTTCTTGACGAGCATTCCTAGGGGTCTTTCCCCTCTCGCCAAAGGAATGC
AAGGTCTGTTGAATGTCGTGAAGGAAGCAGTTCCTCTGGAAGCTTCTTGAAGACAAACAACGTCTGTAGC
GACCCTTTGCAGGCAGCGGAACCCCCCACCTGGCGACAGGTGCCTCTGCGGCCAAAAGCCACGTGTATAA
GATACACCTGCAAAGGCGGCACAACCCCAGTGCCACGTTGTGAGTTGGATAGTTGTGGAAAGAGTCAAAT
GGCTCTCCTCAAGCGTATTCAACAAGGGGCTGAAGGATGCCCAGAAGGTACCCCATTGTATGGGATCTGA
TCTGGGGCCTCGGTGCACATGCTTTACATGTGTTTAGTCGAGGTTAAAAAAACGTCTAGGCCCCCCGAAC
CACGGGGACGTGGTTTTCCTTTGAAAAACACGATAATACCATGGCCACCGAGTACAAGCCCACGGTGCGC
CTCGCCACCCGCGACGACGTCCCCCGGGCCGTACGCACCCTCGCCGCCGCGTTCGCCGACTACCCCGCCA
CGCGCCACACCGTCGACCCGGACCGCCACATCGAGCGGGTCACCGAGCTGCAAGAACTCTTCCTCACGCG
CGTCGGGCTCGACATCGGCAAGGTGTGGGTCGCGGACGACGGCGCCGCGGTGGCGGTCTGGACCACGCCG
GAGAGCGTCGAAGCGGGGGCGGTGTTCGCCGAGATCGGCTCGCGCATGGCCGAGTTGAGCGGTTCCCGGC
TGGCCGCGCAGCAACAGATGGAAGGCCTCCTGGCGCCGCACCGGCCCAAGGAGCCCGCGTGGTTCCTGGC
CACCGTCGGCGTCTCGCCCGACCACCAGGGCAAGGGTCTGGGCAGCGCCGTCGTGCTCCCCGGAGTGGAG
GCGGCCGAGCGCGCTGGGGTGCCCGCCTTCCTGGAGACCTCCGCGCCCCGCAACCTCCCCTTCTACGAGC
GGCTCGGCTTCACCGTCACCGCCGACGTCGAGGTGCCCGAAGGACCGCGCACCTGGTGCATGACCCGCAA
GCCCGGTGCCTGAGTTCGCGTCTGGAACAATCAACCTCTGGATTACAAAATTTGTGAAAGATTGACTGGT
ATTCTTAACTATGTTGCTCCTTTTACGCTATGTGGATACGCTGCTTTAATGCCTTTGTATCATGCTATTG
CTTCCCGTATGGCTTTCATTTTCTCCTCCTTGTATAAATCCTGGTTGCTGTCTCTTTATGAGGAGTTGTG
GCCCGTTGTCAGGCAACGTGGCGTGGTGTGCACTGTGTTTGCTGACGCAACCCCCACTGGTTGGGGCATT
GCCACCACCTGTCAGCTCCTTTCCGGGACTTTCGCTTTCCCCCTCCCTATTGCCACGGCGGAACTCATCG
CCGCCTGCCTTGCCCGCTGCTGGACAGGGGCTCGGCTGTTGGGCACTGACAATTCCGTGGTGTTGTCGGG
GAAGCTGACGTCCTTTCCATGGCTGCTCGCCTGTGTTGCCACCTGGATTCTGCGCGGGACGTCCTTCTGC
TACGTCCCTTCGGCCCTCAATCCAGCGGACCTTCCTTCCCGCGGCCTGCTGCCGGCTCTGCGGCCTCTTC
CGCGTCTTCGCCTTCGCCCTCAGACGAGTCGGATCTCCCTTTGGGCCGCCTCCCCGCCTGGAATTAATTC
TGCAGTCGAGACCTAGAAAAACATGGAGCAATCACAAGTAGCAATACAGCAGCTACCAATGCTGATTGTG
CCTGGCTAGAAGCACAAGAGGAGGAGGAGGTGGGTTTTCCAGTCACACCTCAGGTACCTTTAAGACCAAT
GACTTACAAGGCAGCTGTAGATCTTAGCCACTTTTTAAAAGAAAAGAGGGGACTGGAAGGGCTAATTCAC
TCCCAACGAAGACAAGATCTGCTTTTTGCTTGTACTGGGTCTCTCTGGTTAGACCAGATCTGAGCCTGGG
AGCTCTCTGGCTAACTAGGGAACCCACTGCTTAAGCCTCAATAAAGCTTGCCTTGAGTGCTTCAAGTAGT
GTGTGCCCGTCTGTTGTGTGACTCTGGTAACTAGAGATCCCTCAGACCCTTTTAGTCAGTGTGGAAAATC
TCTAGCAGTAGTAGTTCATGTCATCTTATTATTCAGTATTTATAACTTGCAAAGAAATGAATATCAGAGA
GTGAGAGGCCTTGACATTGTTTAAACCCGCTGATCAGCCTCGACTGTGCCTTCTAGTTGCCAGCCATCTG
TTGTTTGCCCCTCCCCCGTGCCTTCCTTGACCCTGGAAGGTGCCACTCCCACTGTCCTTTCCTAATAAAA
TGAGGAAATTGCATCGCATTGTCTGAGTAGGTGTCATTCTATTCTGGGGGGTGGGGTGGGGCAGGACAGC
AAGGGGGAGGATTGGGAAGACAATAGCAGGCATGCTGGGGATGCGGTGGGCTCTATGGCTTCTGAGGCGG
AAAGAACCAGCTGGGGCTCTAGGGGGTATCCCC
[124 nt withheld, positions 8504-8627]
C
[91 nt withheld, positions 8629-8719]
A
[49 nt withheld, positions 8721-8769]
CCTTTGACGTTGGAGTCCACGTTCTTT
[37 nt withheld, positions 8797-8833]
ACCCTATCTCGGTCTATTCTTTTGATTTATAAGGGATTTTGCCGATTTCGGCCTATTGGTTAAAAAATGA
GCTGATTTAACAAAAATTTAACGCGAATTAATTCTGTGGAATGTGTGTCAGTTAGGGTGTGGAAAGTCCC
CAGGCTCCCCAGCAGGCAGAAGTATGCAAAGCATGCATCTCAATTAGTCAGCAACCAGGTGTGGAAAGTC
CCCAGGCTCCCCAGCAGGCAGAAGTATGCAAAGCATGCATCTCAATTAGTCAGCAACCATAGTCCCGCCC
CTAACTCCGCCCATCCCGCCCCTAACTCCGCCCAGTTCCGCCCATTCTCCGCCCCATGGCTGACTAATTT
TTTTTATTTATGCAGAGGCCGAGGCCGCCTCTGCCTCTGAGCTATTCCAGAAGTAGTGAGGAGGCTTTTT
TGGAGGCCTAGGCTTTTGCAAAAAGCTCCCGGGAGCTTGTATATCCATTTTCGGATCTGATCAGCACGTG
ATGAAAAAGCCTGAACTCACCGCGACGTCTGTCGAGAAGTTTCTGATCGAAAAGTTCGACAGCGTCTCCG
ACCTGATGCAGCTCTCGGAGGGCGAAGAATCTCGTGCTTTCAGCTTCGATGTAGGAGGGCGTGGATATGT
CCTGCGGGTAAATAGCTGCGCCGATGGTTTCTACAAAGATCGTTATGTTTATCGGCACTTTGCATCGGCC
GCGCTCCCGATTCCGGAAGTGCTTGACATTGGGGAATTAATTCAGCGAGAGCCTGACCTATTGCATCTCC
CGCCGTGCACAGGGTGTCACGTTGCAAGACCTGCCTGAAACCGAACTGCCCGCTGTTCTGCAGCCGGTCG
CGGAGGCCATGGATGCGATCGCTGCGGCCGATCTTAGCCAGACGAGCGGGTTCGGCCCATTCGGACCGCA
AGGAATCGGTCAATACACTACATGGCGTGATTTCATATGCGCGATTGCTGATCCCCATGTGTATCACTGG
CAAACTGTGATGGACGACACCGTCAGTGCGTCCGTCGCGCAGGCTCTCGATGAGCTGATGCTTTGGGCCG
AGGACTGCCCCGAAGTCCGGCACCTCGTGCACGCGGATTTCGGCTCCAACAATGTCCTGACGGACAATGG
CCGCATAACAGCGGTCATTGACTGGAGCGAGGCGATGTTCGGGGATTCCCAATACGAGGTCGCCAACATC
TTCTTCTGGAGGCCGTGGTTGGCTTGTATGGAGCAGCAGACGCGCTACTTCGAGCGGAGGCATCCGGAGC
TTGCAGGATCGCCGCGGCTCCGGGCGTATATGCTCCGCATTGGTCTTGACCAACTCTATCAGAGCTTGGT
TGACGGCAATTTCGATGATGCAGCTTGGGCGCAGGGTCGATGCGACGCAATCGTCCGATCCGGAGCCGGG
ACTGTCGGGCGTACACAAATCGCCCGCAGAAGCGCGGCCGTCTGGACCGATGGCTGTGTAGAAGTACTCG
CCGATAGTGGAAACCGACGCCCCAGCACTCGTCCGAGGGCAAAGGAATAGCACGTGCTACGAGATTTCGA
TTCCACCGCCGCCTTCTATGAAAGGTTGGGCTTCGGAATCGTTTTCCGGGACGCCGGCTGGATGATCCTC
CAGCGCGGGGATCTCATGCTGGAGTTCTTCGCCCACCCCAACTTGTTTATTGCAGCTTATAATGGTTACA
AATAAAGCAATAGCATCACAAATTTCACAAATAAAGCATTTTTTTCACTGCATTCTAGTTGTGGTTTGTC
CAAACTCATCAATGTATCTTATCATGTCTGTATACCGTCGACCTCTAGCTAGAGCTTGGCGTAATCATGG
TCATAGCTGTTTCCTGTGTGAAATTGTTATCCGCTCACAATTCCACACAACATACGAGCCGGAAGCATAA
AGTGTAAAGCCTGGGGTGCCTAATGAGTGAGCTAACTCACATTAATTGCGTTGCGCTCACTGCCCGCTTT
CCAGTCGGGAAACCTGTCGTGCCAGCTGCATTAATGAATCGGCCAACGCGCGGGGAGAGGCGGTTTGCGT
ATTGGGCGCTCTTCCGCTTCCTCGCTCACTGACTCGCTGCGCTCGGTCGTTCGGCTGCGGCGAGCGGTAT
CAGCTCACTCAAAGGCGGTAATACGGTTATCCACAGAATCAGGGGATAACGCAGGAAAGAACATGTGAGC
AAAAGGCCAGCAAAAGGCCAGGAACCGTAAAAAGGCCGCGTTGCTGGCGTTTTTCCATAGGCTCCGCCCC
CCTGACGAGCATCACAAAAATCGACGCTCAAGTCAGAGGTGGCGAAACCCGACAGGACTATAAAGATACC
AGGCGTTTCCCCCTGGAAGCTCCCTCGTGCGCTCTCCTGTTCCGACCCTGCCGCTTACCGGATACCTGTC
CGCCTTTCTCCCTTCGGGAAGCGTGGCGCTTTCTCATAGCTCACGCTGTAGGTATCTCAGTTCGGTGTAG
GTCGTTCGCTCCAAGCTGGGCTGTGTGCACGAACCCCCCGTTCAGCCCGACCGCTGCGCCTTATCCGGTA
ACTATCGTCTTGAGTCCAACCCGGTAAGACACGACTTATCGCCACTGGCAGCAGCCACTGGTAACAGGAT
TAGCAGAGCGAGGTATGTAGGCGGTGCTACAGAGTTCTTGAAGTGGTGGCCTAACTACGGCTACACTAGA
AGAACAGTATTTGGTATCTGCGCTCTGCTGAAGCCAGTTACCTTCGGAAAAAGAGTTGGTAGCTCTTGAT
CCGGCAAACAAACCACCGCTGGTAGCGGTGGTTTTTTTGTTTGCAAGCAGCAGATTACGCGCAGAAAAAA
AGGATCTCAAGAAGATCCTTTGATCTTTTCTACGGGGTCTGACGCTCAGTGGAACGAAAACTCACGTTAA
GGGATTTTGGTCATGAGATTATCAAAAAGGATCTTCACCTAGATCCTTTTAAATTAAAAATGAAGTTTTA
AATCAATCTAAAGTATATATGAGTAAACTTGGTCTGACAGTTACCAATGCTTAATCAGTGAGGCACCTAT
CTCAGCGATCTGTCTATTTCGTTCATCCATAGTTGCCTGACTCCCCGTCGTGTAGATAACTACGATACGG
GAGGGCTTACCATCTGGCCCCAGTGCTGCAATGATACCGCGAGACCCACGCTCACCGGCTCCAGATTTAT
CAGCAATAAACCAGCCAGCCGGAAGGGCCGAGCGCAGAAGTGGTCCTGCAACTTTATCCGCCTCCATCCA
GTCTATTAATTGTTGCCGGGAAGCTAGAGTAAGTAGTTCGCCAGTTAATAGTTTGCGCAACGTTGTTGCC
ATTGCTACAGGCATCGTGGTGTCACGCTCGTCGTTTGGTATGGCTTCATTCAGCTCCGGTTCCCAACGAT
CAAGGCGAGTTACATGATCCCCCATGTTGTGCAAAAAAGCGGTTAGCTCCTTCGGTCCTCCGATCGTTGT
CAGAAGTAAGTTGGCCGCAGTGTTATCACTCATGGTTATGGCAGCACTGCATAATTCTCTTACTGTCATG
CCATCCGTAAGATGCTTTTCTGTGACTGGTGAGTACTCAACCAAGTCATTCTGAGAATAGTGTATGCGGC
GACCGAGTTGCTCTTGCCCGGCGTCAATACGGGATAATACCGCGCCACATAGCAGAACTTTAAAAGTGCT
CATCATTGGAAAACGTTCTTCGGGGCGAAAACTCTCAAGGATCTTACCGCTGTTGAGATCCAGTTCGATG
TAACCCACTCGTGCACCCAACTGATCTTCAGCATCTTTTACTTTCACCAGCGTTTCTGGGTGAGCAAAAA
CAGGAAGGCAAAATGCCGCAAAAAAGGGAATAAGGGCGACACGGAAATGTTGAATACTCATACTCTTCCT
TTTTCAATATTATTGAAGCATTTATCAGGGTTATTGTCTCATGAGCGGATACATATTTGAATGTATTTAG
AAAAATAAACAAATAGGGGTTCCGCGCACATTTCCCCGAAAAGTGCCACCTGACGTCGACGGATCGGGAG
ATCAACTTGTTTATTGCAGCTTATAATGGTTACAAATAAAGCAATAGCATCACAAATTTCACAAATAAAG
CATTTTTTTCACTGCATTCTAGTTGTGGTTTGTCCAAACTCATCAATGTATCTTATCATGTCTGGATCAA
CTGGATAACTCAAGCTAACCAAAATCATCCCAAACTTCCCACCCCATACCCTATTACCACTGCCAATTAC
CTGTGGTTTCATTTACTCTAAACCTGTGATTCCTCTGAATTATTTTCATTTTAAAGAAATTGTATTTGTT
AAATATGTACTACAAACTTAGTAGT
